Addgene plasmid #87953: FLAG TBC1D13
Purpose: Expresses flag tagged mouse TBC1D13
Depositing lab: David James. Depositing organization: Garvan Institute of Medical Research. Publication: TBC1D13 is a RAB35 specific GAP that plays an important role in GLUT4 trafficking in adipocytes. Davey JR, Humphrey SJ, Junutula JR, Mishra AK, Lambright DG, James DE, Stockli J. Traffic. 2012 Oct;13(10):1429-41. doi: 10.1111/j.1600-0854.2012.01397.x. Epub 2012 Jul 29. PubMed 22762500.
Backbone
  Vector backbone: p3xFLAG CMV10
  Backbone size w/o insert (bp): 6400
  Total vector size (bp): 7600
  Modifications to backbone: This vector has undergone site-directed mutagenesis to bring the TBC1D13 insert into frame with the tag. The EcoRI site was modified by inserting a base in this sequence and hence can no longer be digest with this enzyme
  Vector type: Mammalian Expression
Growth in bacteria
  Bacterial resistance: Ampicillin, 100 μg/mL
  Growth temperature: 37°C
  Growth strain: DH5alpha
  Copy number: Unknown
Gene/Insert
  Gene/Insert name: TBC1D13 (alt name: TBC1 domain family member 13)
  Species: M. musculus (mouse)
  Insert size (bp): 1200
  Entrez Gene: Tbc1d13 (a.k.a. 2600014A06Rik, BC025586)
  Tag / fusion protein: FLAG (N terminal on insert)
  Cloning method: Restriction Enzyme; 5′ cloning site EcoRI (destroyed during cloning); 3′ cloning site BamHI (not destroyed)
  Sequencing primers: 5′ CMV_F
Resource information
  A portion of this plasmid was derived from a plasmid made by: p3xFLAG-CMV19 from Sigma. TBC1D13 was originally cloned by the depositing scientist.
Terms and licenses: Academic/Nonprofit Terms; Industry Terms: Not Available to Industry
How to cite: FLAG TBC1D13 was a gift from David James (Addgene plasmid # 87953 ; http://n2t.net/addgene:87953 ; RRID:Addgene_87953)
