[The description below was written by a language model from this plasmid's Addgene catalogue record and pLannotate feature annotations shown in this document.]
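Description:
FLAG TBC1D13 is a mammalian expression plasmid built on the p3xFLAG CMV10 backbone that produces mouse TBC1D13 (TBC1 domain family member 13) with an N-terminal FLAG epitope. It is propagated in E. coli through a high-copy ColE1/pUC-type origin with ampicillin selection from the β-lactamase gene. An f1 origin is also present, along with short remnants of lac-derived sequences and a T7 promoter that are vestiges of the backbone rather than functional parts of the design. The catalogue lists a total size of about 7.6 kb, while the sequenced record is 7,466 nt. The catalogue names the backbone as CMV10, but its resource note refers to a CMV19 version, a discrepancy the record does not resolve.

The expression cassette consists of the human cytomegalovirus immediate early enhancer and promoter, a 3xFLAG tag (three tandem FLAG epitopes followed by an enterokinase cleavage site), the roughly 1.2 kb Tbc1d13 coding sequence, and a human growth hormone polyadenylation signal. The insert was cloned between EcoRI and BamHI. Site-directed mutagenesis then added a base at the EcoRI site to bring the insert into frame with the tag, so that site can no longer be cut. A second cassette, with the SV40 enhancer/early promoter driving the neo gene and ending in an SV40 polyadenylation signal, should allow G418 selection of stably transfected mammalian cells. The adjacent ble and partial str annotations appear to be carried over with neo from its transposon source.

TBC1D13 is annotated as a GTPase-activating protein for RAB35 implicated in insulin-regulated GLUT4 trafficking in adipocytes. The tagged construct suits overexpression, detection and immunoprecipitation of the protein with anti-FLAG reagents.
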