Features (pLannotate 1.2.2; 22 found; start..end, strand, type, name):
      7..435     +  rep_origin     f1 ori (sequence partly withheld): f1 bacteriophage origin of replication; arrow indicates direction of (+) strand synthesis
    466..620     -  CDS            lacZα (fragment): LacZα fragment of β-galactosidase; lacZ fragment
    780..1159    +  enhancer       CMV enhancer: human cytomegalovirus immediate early enhancer
   1161..1360    +  promoter       CMV promoter: human cytomegalovirus (CMV) immediate early promoter
   1393..1458    +  CDS            3xFLAG: three tandem FLAG® epitope tags, followed by an enterokinase cleavage site
   1477..2676    +  CDS            Tbc1d13: TBC13_MOUSE - Experimental evidence at protein level: Swiss-Prot protein existence level 1. Acts as a GTPase-activating protein for RAB35. Together with RAB35 may be involved in regulation of insulin-induced glucose transporter SLC2A4/GLUT4 translocation to the plasma membrane in adipocytes. From Mus musculus (Mouse).
   2687..3309    +  polyA_signal   hGH poly(A) signal: human growth hormone polyadenylation signal
   3351..3648    +  promoter       SV40 promoter: SV40 enhancer and early promoter
   3702..4493    +  CDS            neo: KKA2_KLEPN - Also known as kan, nptII. Experimental evidence at protein level: Swiss-Prot protein existence level 1. Resistance to kanamycin, neomycin, paromomycin, ribostamycin, butirosin and gentamicin B. From Klebsiella pneumoniae.
   4517..4894    +  CDS            ble: BLE_KLEPN - Experimental evidence at protein level: Swiss-Prot protein existence level 1. Binding protein with a strong affinity to the bleomycin family of antibiotics. Binds to CL990; an antimitotic-antibiotic compound. From Klebsiella pneumoniae.
   4936..4995    +  CDS            str (fragment): STR_KLEPN - Protein inferred from homology: Swiss-Prot protein existence level 3. The aminoglycoside phosphotransferases achieve inactivation of their antibiotic substrates by phosphorylation. From Klebsiella pneumoniae.
   5018..5041    -  rep_origin     CloDF13 ori (fragment): Plasmids containing the CloDF13 (CDF) origin of replication can be propagated in E. coli cells that contain additional plasmids with compatible origins.
   5042..5125    +  CDS            large T antigen (fragment): large T antigen from SV40 (simian virus 40)
   5148..5282    +  polyA_signal   SV40 poly(A) signal: SV40 polyadenylation signal
   5288..5306    -  promoter       T7 promoter: promoter for bacteriophage T7 RNA polymerase
   5344..5360    -  protein_bind   lac operator: The lac repressor binds to the lac operator to inhibit transcription in E. coli. This inhibition can be relieved by adding lactose or isopropyl-β-D-thiogalactopyranoside (IPTG). lac repressor encoded by lacI
   5368..5398    -  promoter       lac promoter: promoter for the E. coli lac operon
   5413..5434    -  protein_bind   CAP binding site: CAP binding activates transcription in the presence of cAMP. E. coli catabolite activator protein
   5447..5539    -  CDS            lacI (fragment): lac repressor; lacI; The lac repressor binds to the lac operator to inhibit transcription in E. coli. This inhibition can be relieved by adding lactose or isopropyl-β-D-thiogalactopyranoside (IPTG).
   5722..6310    -  rep_origin     ori: high-copy-number ColE1/pMB1/pBR322/pUC origin of replication
   6481..7341    -  CDS            AmpR: β-lactamase; bla; confers resistance to ampicillin, carbenicillin, and related antibiotics
   7342..7446    -  promoter       AmpR promoter: bla
>Addgene plasmid #87953 | FLAG TBC1D13 | addgene full sequence | sequence record 179932 | Addgene NGS Result
CACCTG
[124 nt withheld, positions 7-130]
C
[91 nt withheld, positions 132-222]
A
[49 nt withheld, positions 224-272]
CCTTTGACGTTGGAGTCCACGTTCTTT
[37 nt withheld, positions 300-336]
ACCCTATCTCGGTCTATTCTTTTGATTTATAAGGGATTTTGCCGATTTCGGCCTATTGGTTAAAAAATGA
GCTGATTTAACAAAAATTTAACGCGAATTTTAACAAAATATTAACGCTTACAATTTCCATTCGCCATTCA
GGCTGCGCAACTGTTGGGAAGGGCGATCGGTGCGGGCCTCTTCGCTATTACGCCAGCTGGCGAAAGGGGG
ATGTGCTGCAAGGCGATTAAGTTGGGTAACGCCAGGGTTTTCCCAGTCACGACGTTGTAAAACGACGGCC
AGTGCCAAGCTGATCTATACATTGAATCAATATTGGCAATTAGCCATATTAGTCATTGGTTATATAGCAT
AAATCAATATTGGCTATTGGCCATTGCATACGTTGTATCTATATCATAATATGTACATTTATATTGGCTC
ATGTCCAATATGACCGCCATGTTGACATTGATTATTGACTAGTTATTAATAGTAATCAATTACGGGGTCA
TTAGTTCATAGCCCATATATGGAGTTCCGCGTTACATAACTTACGGTAAATGGCCCGCCTGGCTGACCGC
CCAACGACCCCCGCCCATTGACGTCAATAATGACGTATGTTCCCATAGTAACGCCAATAGGGACTTTCCA
TTGACGTCAATGGGTGGAGTATTTACGGTAAACTGCCCACTTGGCAGTACATCAAGTGTATCATATGCCA
AGTCCGCCCCCTATTGACGTCAATGACGGTAAATGGCCCGCCTGGCATTATGCCCAGTACATGACCTTAC
GGGACTTTCCTACTTGGCAGTACATCTACGTATTAGTCATCGCTATTACCATGGTGATGCGGTTTTGGCA
GTACACCAATGGGCGTGGATAGCGGTTTGACTCACGGGGATTTCCAAGTCTCCACCCCATTGACGTCAAT
GGGAGTTTGTTTTGGCACCAAAATCAACGGGACTTTCCAAAATGTCGTAATAACCCCGCCCCGTTGACGC
AAATGGGCGGTAGGCGTGTACGGTGGGAGGTCTATATAAGCAGAGCTCGTTTAGTGAACCGTCAGAATTA
ACCATGGACTACAAAGACCATGACGGTGATTATAAAGATCATGACATCGATTACAAGGATGACGATGACA
AGCTTGCGGCCGCGAATTCTATGTCGAGTCTGCACAAGAGCCGGATTGCAGATTTCCAGGATGTCCTGAA
GGAGCCCTCCATTGTGTTGGAAAAGCTTCGAGAACTCAGTTTTAGTGGCATCCCCTGTGAGGGCGGACTG
CGGTGCCTCTGCTGGAAGATCCTCCTGAACTACCTCCCTCTGGAGAGAGCCTCGTGGACTTCCATCCTGG
CCAAGCAGAGGGGGCTCTATTCGCAGTTCCTGAGAGAGATGATTATCCAGCCTGGCATTGCCAAGGCCAA
CATGGGTGTATTCAGGGAGGATGTGACCTTTGAGGACCATCCTCTGAACCCAAACCCTGACAGCAGGTGG
AACACATATTTTAAGGACAACGAGGTGCTACTCCAGATTGACAAAGATGTCAGGAGATTGTGCCCAGATA
TATCTTTCTTCCAAAGAGCCACTGAGTACCCCTGCCTGCTCATCCTGGACCCGCAAAATGAGTTTGAGAC
CCTTCGTAAGCGGGTGGAGCAGACGACACTGAAGTCTCAGACGGTGGCCAGGAATCGAAGCGGGGTTACA
AATATGAGCTCCCCGCACAAGAACAGTGCGCCATCAGCCCTGAACGAGTATGAGGTGCTACCCAATGGCT
GCGAAGCCCACTGGGAGGTGGTGGAGCGCATCCTGTTCATCTATGCCAAGCTCAACCCTGGCATCGCTTA
CGTGCAGGGCATGAATGAGATCGTGGGCCCCCTCTACTACACTTTTGCCACTGACCCTAACAGCGAGTGG
AAAGAGCACGCTGAAGCAGATACCTTTTTCTGCTTCACCAACCTCATGGCTGAGATCCGGGACAACTTCA
TCAAGAGCCTGGATGACTCCCAGTGCGGTATCACCTACAAGATGGAAAAGGTGTACTCCACCTTGAAGGA
TAAGGATGTAGAGCTCTACCTGAAGCTGCAAGAGCAGAGTATCAAGCCTCAGTTCTTTGCCTTCCGATGG
CTGACATTGCTGCTGTCCCAGGAGTTCTTGCTGCCTGATGTCATCCGTATCTGGGACTCCCTCTTTGCTG
ATGGCAACCGATTCGATTTCCTCCTCCTGGTCTGCTGTGCTATGCTCATACTGATCCGGGAGCAGTTACT
GGAGGGGGACTTCACTGTCAACATGCGGCTTCTGCAGGATTACCCCATCACAGACGTCTGCCAGATCCTA
CAGAAAGCCAAGGAACTCCAAGACTCGAAGTAAGGATCCCGGGTGGCATCCCTGTGACCCCTCCCCAGTG
CCTCTCCTGGCCCTGGAAGTTGCCACTCCAGTGCCCACCAGCCTTGTCCTAATAAAATTAAGTTGCATCA
TTTTGTCTGACTAGGTGTCCTTCTATAATATTATGGGGTGGAGGGGGGTGGTATGGAGCAAGGGGCAAGT
TGGGAAGACAACCTGTAGGGCCTGCGGGGTCTATTGGGAACCAAGCTGGAGTGCAGTGGCACAATCTTGG
CTCACTGCAATCTCCGCCTCCTGGGTTCAAGCGATTCTCCTGCCTCAGCCTCCCGAGTTGTTGGGATTCC
AGGCATGCATGACCAGGCTCAGCTAATTTTTGTTTTTTTGGTAGAGACGGGGTTTCACCATATTGGCCAG
GCTGGTCTCCAACTCCTAATCTCAGGTGATCTACCCACCTTGGCCTCCCAAATTGCTGGGATTACAGGCG
TGAACCACTGCTCCCTTCCCTGTCCTTCTGATTTTAAAATAACTATACCAGCAGGAGGACGTCCAGACAC
AGCATAGGCTACCTGGCCATGCCCAACCGGTGGGACATTTGAGTTGCTTGCTTGGCACTGTCCTCTCATG
CGTTGGGTCCACTCAGTAGATGCCTGTTGAATTGGGTACGCGGCCAGCTTGGCTGTGGAATGTGTGTCAG
TTAGGGTGTGGAAAGTCCCCAGGCTCCCCAGCAGGCAGAAGTATGCAAAGCATGCATCTCAATTAGTCAG
CAACCAGGTGTGGAAAGTCCCCAGGCTCCCCAGCAGGCAGAAGTATGCAAAGCATGCATCTCAATTAGTC
AGCAACCATAGTCCCGCCCCTAACTCCGCCCATCCCGCCCCTAACTCCGCCCAGTTCCGCCCATTCTCCG
CCCCATGGCTGACTAATTTTTTTTATTTATGCAGAGGCCGAGGCCGCCTCGGCCTCTGAGCTATTCCAGA
AGTAGTGAGGAGGCTTTTTTGGAGGAATTGATCAGCTTGGGATCTGATCAAGAGACAGGATGAGGATCGT
TTCGCATGATTGAACAAGATGGATTGCACGCAGGTTCTCCGGCCGCTTGGGTGGAGAGGCTATTCGGCTA
TGACTGGGCACAACAGACAATCGGCTGCTCTGATGCCGCCGTGTTCCGGCTGTCAGCGCAGGGGCGCCCG
GTTCTTTTTGTCAAGACCGACCTGTCCGGTGCCCTGAATGAACTGCAGGACGAGGCAGCGCGGCTATCGT
GGCTGGCCACGACGGGCGTTCCTTGCGCAGCTGTGCTCGACGTTGTCACTGAAGCGGGAAGGGACTGGCT
GCTATTGGGCGAAGTGCCGGGGCAGGATCTCCTGTCATCTCACCTTGCTCCTGCCGAGAAAGTATCCATC
ATGGCTGATGCAATGCGGCGGCTGCATACGCTTGATCCGGCTACCTGCCCATTCGACCACCAAGCGAAAC
ATCGCATCGAGCGAGCACGTACTCGGATGGAAGCCGGTCTTGTCGATCAGGATGATCTGGACGAAGAGCA
TCAGGGGCTCGCGCCAGCCGAACTGTTCGCCAGGCTCAAGGCGCGCATGCCCGACGGCGAGGATCTCGTC
GTGACCCATGGCGATGCCTGCTTGCCGAATATCATGGTGGAAAATGGCCGCTTTTCTGGATTCATCGACT
GTGGCCGGCTGGGTGTGGCGGACCGCTATCAGGACATAGCGTTGGCTACCCGTGATATTGCTGAAGAGCT
TGGCGGCGAATGGGCTGACCGCTTCCTCGTGCTTTACGGTATCGCCGCTCCCGATTCGCAGCGCATCGCC
TTCTATCGCCTTCTTGACGAGTTCTTCTGAGCGGGACTCTGGGGTTCGAAATGACCGACCAAGCGACGCC
CAACCTGCCATCACGAGATTTCGATTCCACCGCCGCCTTCTATGAAAGGTTGGGCTTCGGAATCGTTTTC
CGGGACGCCGGCTGGATGATCCTCCAGCGCGGGGATCTCATGCTGGAGTTCTTCGCCCACCCCGGGCTCG
ATCCCCTCGCGAGTTGGTTCAGCTGCTGCCTGAGGCTGGACGACCTCGCGGAGTTCTACCGGCAGTGCAA
ATCCGTCGGCATCCAGGAAACCAGCAGCGGCTATCCGCGCATCCATGCCCCCGAACTGCAGGAGTGGGGA
GGCACGATGGCCGCTTTGGTCGACCCGGACGGGACGCTCCTGCGCCTGATACAGAACGAATTGCTTGCAG
GCATCTCATGAGTGTGTCTTCCCGTTTTCTGCCTGAGGTCACTGCGTGGATGGAGCGCTGGCGCCTGCTG
CGCGACGGCGAGCTGCTCACCACCCACTCGCCAAGCTGGAACCGTAAAAAGGCCGCGTTGCTGGCGTTTT
TCCATAGGCTCCGCCGATCATAATCAGCCATACCACATTTGTAGAGGTTTTACTTGCTTTAAAAAACCTC
CCACACCTCCCCCTGAACCTGAAACATAAAATGAATGCAATTGTTGTTGTTAACTTGTTTATTGCAGCTT
ATAATGGTTACAAATAAAGCAATAGCATCACAAATTTCACAAATAAAGCATTTTTTTCACTGCATTCTAG
TTGTGGTTTGTCCAAACTCATCAATGTATCTTATCATGTCTGGATCAATTCCCTATAGTGAGTCGTATTA
AATTCGTAATCATGTCATAGCTGTTTCCTGTGTGAAATTGTTATCCGCTCACAATTCCACACAACATACG
AGCCGGAAGCATAAAGTGTAAAGCCTGGGGTGCCTAATGAGTGAGCTAACTCACATTAATTGCGTTGCGC
TCACTGCCCGCTTTCCAGTCGGGAAACCTGTCGTGCCAGCTGCATTAATGAATCGGCCAACGCGCGGGGA
GAGGCGGTTTGCGTATTGGGCGCTCTTCCGCTTCCTCGCTCACTGACTCGCTGCGCTCGGTCGTTCGGCT
GCGGCGAGCGGTATCAGCTCACTCAAAGGCGGTAATACGGTTATCCACAGAATCAGGGGATAACGCAGGA
AAGAACATGTGAGCAAAAGGCCAGCAAAAGGCCAGGAACCGTAAAAAGGCCGCGTTGCTGGCGTTTTTCC
ATAGGCTCCGCCCCCCTGACGAGCATCACAAAAATCGACGCTCAAGTCAGAGGTGGCGAAACCCGACAGG
ACTATAAAGATACCAGGCGTTTCCCCCTGGAAGCTCCCTCGTGCGCTCTCCTGTTCCGACCCTGCCGCTT
ACCGGATACCTGTCCGCCTTTCTCCCTTCGGGAAGCGTGGCGCTTTCTCATAGCTCACGCTGTAGGTATC
TCAGTTCGGTGTAGGTCGTTCGCTCCAAGCTGGGCTGTGTGCACGAACCCCCCGTTCAGCCCGACCGCTG
CGCCTTATCCGGTAACTATCGTCTTGAGTCCAACCCGGTAAGACACGACTTATCGCCACTGGCAGCAGCC
ACTGGTAACAGGATTAGCAGAGCGAGGTATGTAGGCGGTGCTACAGAGTTCTTGAAGTGGTGGCCTAACT
ACGGCTACACTAGAAGAACAGTATTTGGTATCTGCGCTCTGCTGAAGCCAGTTACCTTCGGAAAAAGAGT
TGGTAGCTCTTGATCCGGCAAACAAACCACCGCTGGTAGCGGTGGTTTTTTTGTTTGCAAGCAGCAGATT
ACGCGCAGAAAAAAAGGATCTCAAGAAGATCCTTTGATCTTTTCTACGGGGTCTGACGCTCAGTGGAACG
AAAACTCACGTTAAGGGATTTTGGTCATGAGATTATCAAAAAGGATCTTCACCTAGATCCTTTTAAATTA
AAAATGAAGTTTTAAATCAATCTAAAGTATATATGAGTAAACTTGGTCTGACAGTTACCAATGCTTAATC
AGTGAGGCACCTATCTCAGCGATCTGTCTATTTCGTTCATCCATAGTTGCCTGACTCCCCGTCGTGTAGA
TAACTACGATACGGGAGGGCTTACCATCTGGCCCCAGTGCTGCAATGATACCGCGAGACCCACGCTCACC
GGCTCCAGATTTATCAGCAATAAACCAGCCAGCCGGAAGGGCCGAGCGCAGAAGTGGTCCTGCAACTTTA
TCCGCCTCCATCCAGTCTATTAATTGTTGCCGGGAAGCTAGAGTAAGTAGTTCGCCAGTTAATAGTTTGC
GCAACGTTGTTGCCATTGCTACAGGCATCGTGGTGTCACGCTCGTCGTTTGGTATGGCTTCATTCAGCTC
CGGTTCCCAACGATCAAGGCGAGTTACATGATCCCCCATGTTGTGCAAAAAAGCGGTTAGCTCCTTCGGT
CCTCCGATCGTTGTCAGAAGTAAGTTGGCCGCAGTGTTATCACTCATGGTTATGGCAGCACTGCATAATT
CTCTTACTGTCATGCCATCCGTAAGATGCTTTTCTGTGACTGGTGAGTACTCAACCAAGTCATTCTGAGA
ATAGTGTATGCGGCGACCGAGTTGCTCTTGCCCGGCGTCAATACGGGATAATACCGCGCCACATAGCAGA
ACTTTAAAAGTGCTCATCATTGGAAAACGTTCTTCGGGGCGAAAACTCTCAAGGATCTTACCGCTGTTGA
GATCCAGTTCGATGTAACCCACTCGTGCACCCAACTGATCTTCAGCATCTTTTACTTTCACCAGCGTTTC
TGGGTGAGCAAAAACAGGAAGGCAAAATGCCGCAAAAAAGGGAATAAGGGCGACACGGAAATGTTGAATA
CTCATACTCTTCCTTTTTCAATATTATTGAAGCATTTATCAGGGTTATTGTCTCATGAGCGGATACATAT
TTGAATGTATTTAGAAAAATAAACAAATAGGGGTTCCGCGCACATTTCCCCGAAAAGTGC
